>Addgene plasmid #112177 | pMito.iGABASnFR.F102Y.Y137L | depositor full sequence | sequence record 211225 | pMito.iGABASnFR.F102Y.Y137L sequence 6811 bps
CGCGCGTTGACATTGATTATTGACTAGTTATTAATAGTAATCAATTACGGGGTCATTAGTTCATAGCCCA
TATATGGAGTTCCGCGTTACATAACTTACGGTAAATGGCCCGCCTGGCTGACCGCCCAACGACCCCCGCC
CATTGACGTCAATAATGACGTATGTTCCCATAGTAACGCCAATAGGGACTTTCCATTGACGTCAATGGGT
GGACTATTTACGGTAAACTGCCCACTTGGCAGTACATCAAGTGTATCATATGCCAAGTACGCCCCCTATT
GACGTCAATGACGGTAAATGGCCCGCCTGGCATTATGCCCAGTACATGACCTTATGGGACTTTCCTACTT
GGCAGTACATCTACGTATTAGTCATCGCTATTACCATGGTGATGCGGTTTTGGCAGTACATCAATGGGCG
TGGATAGCGGTTTGACTCACGGGGATTTCCAAGTCTCCACCCCATTGACGTCAATGGGAGTTTGTTTTGG
CACCAAAATCAACGGGACTTTCCAAAATGTCGTAACAACTCCGCCCCATTGACGCAAATGGGCGGTAGGC
GTGTACGGTGGGAGGTCTATATAAGCAGAACTCTCTGGCTAACTAGAGAACCCACTGCTTACTGGCTTAT
CGAAATTAATACGACTCACTATAGGGAGACCCAAGCTTGGTACCGAACTCGGATCCACTAGTAACGGCCG
CCAGTGTGCTGGAATTCGGCTTGGGGATATCCACCATGAGCGTGCTGACCCCCCTGCTGCTGAGGGGCCT
GACCGGCAGCGCCAGGAGGCTGCCCGTGCCCAGGGCCAAGATCCACAGCCTGGGCGACCCCCCCGTGGCC
ACCAGATCTGAAAGCATCAATTTCGTGAGCTGGGGCGGTAGCACCCAGGATGCGCAGAAGCAGGCCTGGG
CCGACCCGTTCAGCAAGGCCAGCGGCATTACCGTGGTCCAGGATGGGCCCACCGACTACGGCAAACTCAA
GGCCATGGTCGAAAGCGGCAACGTGCAGTGGGACGTGGTGGATGTAGAGGCCGACTTCGCCTTGCGCGCC
GCCGCCGAAGGCCTGCTCGAACCCCTGGATTTCTCGGTGATCCAGCGCGACAAGATCGACCCGCGCTTCG
TCTCCGACCATGGCGTGGGCTCGTTCCTGTATTCTTTCGTGCTCGGCTACAACGAAGGCAAGCTCGGAGC
CAGCAAGCCCCAGGACTGGACCGCGCTGTTCGACACCAAGACCTACCCCGGCAAACGCGCCCTCCTTAAA
TGGCCGAGCCCTGGCGTGCTCGAACTGGCCCTGCTCGCCGACGGCGTACCGGCCGACAAGCTCTACCCGC
TGGACCTGGACCGCGCCTTCAAGAAACTCGACACCATCAAGAAAGACATCGTCTGGTGGGGCGGCGGTGC
ACAGTCGCAGCAGCTGCTGGCCTCCGGCGAAGTCAGCATGGGCCAGTTCTGGAACGGTCGCATCCACGCC
CTGCAAGAAGACGGCGCGCCAGTGGGCGTGAGCTGGAAGCAGAACCTGGTGATGGCCGACATCCTCGTCG
TGCCTAAAGGCACGAAGAACAAAGCCGCCGCGATGAAGTTCCTGGCCAGTGCCAGCAGCGCCAAAGGCCA
GGACGACTTTTCCGCCCTGACCGCCTATGCTCCAGTGAACATCGACAGTGTGCAGCGCCTCGACCTTGCG
CAGGTCCGGATCACCGCCGACAAGCAGAAGAACGGCATCATGGCGAACTTCAAGATCCGCCACAACGTGG
AGGACGGCAGCGTGCAGCTCGCCGACCACTACCAGCAGAACACCCCCATCGGCGACGGCCCCGTGCTGCT
GCCCGACAACCACTACCTGAGCACCCAGTCCGTGCTGAGCAAAGACCCCAACGAGAAGCGCGATCACATG
GTCCTGCTGGAGTTCGTGACCGCCGCCGGGATCACTCTCGGCATGGACGAGCTGTACAAGGGCGGTACCG
GAGGGAGCATGAGCAAGGGCGAGGAGCTGTTCACCGGGGTGGTGCCCATCCTGGTCGAGCTGGACGGCGA
CGTAAACGGCCACAAGTTCAGCGTGCGCGGCGAGGGCGAGGGCGATGCCACCAACGGCAAGCTGACCCTG
AAGTTCATCTGCACCACCGGCAAGCTGCCCGTGCCCTGGCCCACCCTCGTGACCACCCTGACCTACGGCG
TGCAGTGCTTCAGCCGCTACCCCGACCACATGAAGCAGCACGACTTCTTCAAGTCCGCCATGCCCGAAGG
CTACGTCCAGGAGCGCACCATCAGCTTCAAGGACGACGGCACCTACAAGACCCGCGCCGAGGTGAAGTTC
GAGGGCGACACCCTGGTGAACCGCATCGAGCTGAAGGGCATCGACTTCAAGGAGGACGGCAACATCCTGG
GGCACAAGCTGGAGTACAACTGGAACGCCAACCTGGCACCGAACCTGCCGACCGCCTACGTCAAGGATCA
GATCACCCTCGATTTCGCCTACTGGGCCAAGAACGGTCCGGCCATTGCGACACGGTGGAATGAATGGCTA
GTCAAACTGCAGGTCGACTAGGCGGCCGCTCGAGATCAGCCTCGACTGTGCCTTCTAGTTGCCAGCCATC
TGTTGTTTGCCCCTCCCCCGTGCCTTCCTTGACCCTGGAAGGTGCCACTCCCACTGTCCTTTCCTAATAA
AATGAGGAAATTGCATCGCATTGTCTGAGTAGGTGTCATTCTATTCTGGGGGGTGGGGTGGGGCAGGACA
GCAAGGGGGAGGATTGGGAAGACAATAGCAGGCGTGCTGGGGATGCGGTGGGCTCTATGGCTTCTGAGGC
GGAAAGAACCAGTGGCGGTAATACGGTTATCCACAGAATCAGGGGATAACGCAGGAAAGAACATGTGAGC
AAAAGGCCAGCAAAAGGCCAGGAACCGTAAAAAGGCCGCGTTGCTGGCGTTTTTCCATAGGCTCCGCCCC
CCTGACGAGCATCACAAAAATCGACGCTCAAGTCAGAGGTGGCGAAACCCGACAGGACTATAAAGATACC
AGGCGTTTCCCCCTGGAAGCTCCCTCGTGCGCTCTCCTGTTCCGACCCTGCCGCTTACCGGATACCTGTC
CGCCTTTCTCCCTTCGGGAAGCGTGGCGCTTTCTCATAGCTCACGCTGTAGGTATCTCAGTTCGGTGTAG
GTCGTTCGCTCCAAGCTGGGCTGTGTGCACGAACCCCCCGTTCAGCCCGACCGCTGCGCCTTATCCGGTA
ACTATCGTCTTGAGTCCAACCCGGTAAGACACGACTTATCGCCACTGGCAGCAGCCACTGGTAACAGGAT
TAGCAGAGCGAGGTATGTAGGCGGTGCTACAGAGTTCTTGAAGTGGTGGCCTAACTACGGCTACACTAGA
AGGACAGTATTTGGTATCTGCGCTCTGCTGAAGCCAGTTACCTTCGGAAAAAGAGTTGGTAGCTCTTGAT
CCGGCAAACAAACCACCGCTGGTAGCGGTGGTTTTTTTGTTTGCAAGCAGCAGATTACGCGCAGAAAAAA
AGGATCTCAAGAAGATCCTTTGATCTTTTCTACGGGGTCTGACGCTCAGTGGAACGAAAACTCACGTTAA
GGGATTTTGGTCATGAGATTATCAAAAAGGATCTTCACCTAGATCCTTTTAAATTAAAAATGAAGTTTTA
AATCAATCTAAAGTATATATGAGTAACCTGAGGCTATGGCAGGGCCTGCCGCCCCGACGTTGGCTGCGAG
CCCTGGGCCTTCACCCGAACTTGGGGGGTGGGGTGGGGAAAAGGAAGAAACGCGGGCGTATTGGCCCCAA
TGGGGTCTCGGTGGGGTATCGACAGAGTGCCAGCCCTGGGACCGAACCCCGCGTTTATGAACAAACGACC
CAACACCGTGCGTTTTATTCTGTCTTTTTATTGCCGTCATAGCGCGGGTTCCTTCCGGTATTGTCTCCTT
CCGTGTTTCAGTTAGCCTCCCCCTAGGGTGGGCGAAGAACTCCAGCATGAGATCCCCGCGCTGGAGGATC
ATCCAGCCGGCGTCCCGGAAAACGATTCCGAAGCCCAACCTTTCATAGAAGGCGGCGGTGGAATCGAAAT
CTCGTGATGGCAGGTTGGGCGTCGCTTGGTCGGTCATTTCGAACCCCAGAGTCCCGCTCAGAAGAACTCG
TCAAGAAGGCGATAGAAGGCGATGCGCTGCGAATCGGGAGCGGCGATACCGTAAAGCACGAGGAAGCGGT
CAGCCCATTCGCCGCCAAGCTCTTCAGCAATATCACGGGTAGCCAACGCTATGTCCTGATAGCGGTCCGC
CACACCCAGCCGGCCACAGTCGATGAATCCAGAAAAGCGGCCATTTTCCACCATGATATTCGGCAAGCAG
GCATCGCCATGGGTCACGACGAGATCCTCGCCGTCGGGCTTGCTCGCCTTGAGCCTGGCGAACAGTTCGG
CTGGCGCGAGCCCCTGATGCTCTTGATCATCCTGATCGACAAGACCGGCTTCCATCCGAGTACGTGCTCG
CTCGATGCGATGTTTCGCTTGGTGGTCGAATGGGCAGGTAGCCGGATCAAGCGTATGCAGCCGCCGCATT
GCATCAGCCATGATGGATACTTTCTCGGCAGGAGCAAGGTGAGATGACAGGAGATCCTGCCCCGGCACTT
CGCCCAATAGCAGCCAGTCCCTTCCCGCTTCAGTGACAACGTCGAGCACAGCTGCGCAAGGAACGCCCGT
CGTGGCCAGCCACGATAGCCGCGCTGCCTCGTCTTGCAGTTCATTCAGGGCACCGGACAGGTCGGTCTTG
ACAAAAAGAACCGGGCGCCCCTGCGCTGACAGCCGGAACACGGCGGCATCAGAGCAGCCGATTGTCTGTT
GTGCCCAGTCATAGCCGAATAGCCTCTCCACCCAAGCGGCCGGAGAACCTGCGTGCAATCCATCTTGTTC
AATCATGCGAAACGATCCTCATCCTGTCTCTTGATCGATCTTTGCAAAAGCCTAGGCCTCCAAAAAAGCC
TCCTCACTACTTCTGGAATAGCTCAGAGGCCGAGGAGGCGGCCTCGGCCTCTGCATAAATAAAAAAAATT
AGTCAGCCATGGGGCGGAGAATGGGCGGAACTGGGCGGAGTTAGGGGCGGGATGGGCGGAGTTAGGGGCG
GGACTATGGTTGCTGACTAATTGAGATGCTTGCTTTGCATACTTCTGCCTGCTGGGGAGCCTGGGGACTT
TCCACACCTGGTTGCTGACTAATTGAGATGCTTGCTTTGCATACTTCTGCCTGCTGGGGAGCCTGGGGAC
TTTCCACACCCTAACTGACACACATTCCACAGCTGGTTCTTTCCGCCTCAGGACTCTTCCTTTTTCAATA
AATCAATCTAAAGTATATATGAGTAAACTTGGTCTGACAGTTACCAATGCTTAATCAGTGAGGCACCTAT
CTCAGCGATCTGTCTATTTCGTTCATCCATAGTTGCCTGACTCCCCGTCGTGTAGATAACTACGATACGG
GAGGGCTTACCATCTGGCCCCAGTGCTGCAATGATACCGCGAGACCCACGCTCACCGGCTCCAGATTTAT
CAGCAATAAACCAGCCAGCCGGAAGGGCCGAGCGCAGAAGTGGTCCTGCAACTTTATCCGCCTCCATCCA
GTCTATTAATTGTTGCCGGGAAGCTAGAGTAAGTAGTTCGCCAGTTAATAGTTTGCGCAACGTTGTTGCC
ATTGCTACAGGCATCGTGGTGTCACGCTCGTCGTTTGGTATGGCTTCATTCAGCTCCGGTTCCCAACGAT
CAAGGCGAGTTACATGATCCCCCATGTTGTGCAAAAAAGCGGTTAGCTCCTTCGGTCCTCCGATCGTTGT
CAGAAGTAAGTTGGCCGCAGTGTTATCACTCATGGTTATGGCAGCACTGCATAATTCTCTTACTGTCATG
CCATCCGTAAGATGCTTTTCTGTGACTGGTGAGTACTCAACCAAGTCATTCTGAGAATAGTGTATGCGGC
GACCGAGTTGCTCTTGCCCGGCGTCAATACGGGATAATACCGCGCCACATAGCAGAACTTTAAAAGTGCT
CATCATTGGAAAACGTTCTTCGGGGCGAAAACTCTCAAGGATCTTACCGCTGTTGAGATCCAGTTCGATG
TAACCCACTCGTGCACCCAACTGATCTTCAGCATCTTTTACTTTCACCAGCGTTTCTGGGTGAGCAAAAA
CAGGAAGGCAAAATGCCGCAAAAAAGGGAATAAGGGCGACACGGAAATGTTGAATACTCATACTCTTCCT
TTTTCAATATTATTGAAGCATTTATCAGGGTTATTGTCTCATGAGCGGATACATATTTGAATGTATTTAG
AAAAATAAACAAATAGGGGTTCCGCGCACATTTCCCCGAAAAGTGCCACCTG
[124 nt withheld, positions 6353-6476]
C
[91 nt withheld, positions 6478-6568]
A
[49 nt withheld, positions 6570-6618]
CCTTTGACGTTGGAGTCCACGTTCTTT
[37 nt withheld, positions 6646-6682]
ACCCTATCTCGGTCTATTCTTTTGATTTATAAGGGATTTTGCCGATTTCGGCCTATTGGTTAAAAAATGA
GCTGATTTAACAAAAATTTAACGCGAATTTTAACAAAATATTAACGCTTACAATTTACG
Features (pLannotate 1.2.2; 18 found; start..end, strand, type, name):
      9..388     +  enhancer       CMV enhancer: human cytomegalovirus immediate early enhancer
    389..589     +  promoter       CMV promoter: human cytomegalovirus (CMV) immediate early promoter
    591..621     +  LTR            5' LTR (truncated) (fragment): truncated 5' long terminal repeat (LTR) from HIV-1
    637..655     +  promoter       T7 promoter: promoter for bacteriophage T7 RNA polymerase
    736..834     +  CDS            COX8A (fragment): COX8A_HUMAN - Also known as COX8, COX8L. Experimental evidence at protein level: Swiss-Prot protein existence level 1. Component of the cytochrome c oxidase, the last enzyme in the mitochondrial electron transport chain which drives oxidative phosphorylation. The respiratory chain contains 3 multisubunit complexes succinate dehydrogenase (complex II, CII), ubiquinol- cytochrome c oxidoreductase (cytochrome b-c1 complex, complex III, CIII) and cytochrome c oxidase (complex IV, CIV), that cooperate to transfer electrons derived from NADH and succinate to molecular oxygen, creating an electrochem
   1675..2400    +  CDS            cEGFP: cEGFP is a basic (constitutively fluorescent) green fluorescent protein published in 2008, derived from Aequorea victoria.
   2566..2677    +  polyA_signal   bGH poly(A) signal: bovine growth hormone polyadenylation signal
   2794..2812    +  promoter       SV40 promoter (fragment): SV40 enhancer and early promoter
   2922..3510    -  rep_origin     ori: high-copy-number ColE1/pMB1/pBR322/pUC origin of replication
   3732..3748    +  polyA_signal   bGH poly(A) signal (fragment): bovine growth hormone polyadenylation signal
   3839..3886    -  polyA_signal   HSV TK poly(A) signal: herpes simplex virus thymidine kinase polyadenylation signal (Cole and Stacy, 1985)
   3945..4097    -  CDS            ble (fragment): BLE_KLEPN - Experimental evidence at protein level: Swiss-Prot protein existence level 1. Binding protein with a strong affinity to the bleomycin family of antibiotics. Binds to CL990; an antimitotic-antibiotic compound. From Klebsiella pneumoniae.
   4118..4906    -  CDS            NeoR/KanR: aminoglycoside phosphotransferase confers resistance to neomycin, kanamycin, and G418 (Geneticin®)
   4941..5301    -  promoter       SV40 promoter: SV40 enhancer and early promoter
   5303..5320    -  promoter       AmpR promoter (fragment): bla
   5361..6221    -  CDS            AmpR: β-lactamase; bla; confers resistance to ampicillin, carbenicillin, and related antibiotics
   6222..6326    -  promoter       AmpR promoter: bla
   6353..6781    +  rep_origin     f1 ori (sequence partly withheld): f1 bacteriophage origin of replication; arrow indicates direction of (+) strand synthesis
