>Addgene plasmid #112177 | pMito.iGABASnFR.F102Y.Y137L | addgene full sequence | sequence record 213461 | Addgene NGS Result
CGCGCGTTGACATTGATTATTGACTAGTTATTAATAGTAATCAATTACGGGGTCATTAGTTCATAGCCCA
TATATGGAGTTCCGCGTTACATAACTTACGGTAAATGGCCCGCCTGGCTGACCGCCCAACGACCCCCGCC
CATTGACGTCAATAATGACGTATGTTCCCATAGTAACGCCAATAGGGACTTTCCATTGACGTCAATGGGT
GGAGTATTTACGGTAAACTGCCCACTTGGCAGTACATCAAGTGTATCATATGCCAAGTACGCCCCCTATT
GACGTCAATGACGGTAAATGGCCCGCCTGGCATTATGCCCAGTACATGACCTTATGGGACTTTCCTACTT
GGCAGTACATCTACGTATTAGTCATCGCTATTACCATGGTGATGCGGTTTTGGCAGTACATCAATGGGCG
TGGATAGCGGTTTGACTCACGGGGATTTCCAAGTCTCCACCCCATTGACGTCAATGGGAGTTTGTTTTGG
CACCAAAATCAACGGGACTTTCCAAAATGTCGTAACAACTCCGCCCCATTGACGCAAATGGGCGGTAGGC
GTGTACGGTGGGAGGTCTATATAAGCAGAACTCTCTGGCTAACTAGAGAACCCACTGCTTACTGGCTTAT
CGAAATTAATACGACTCACTATAGGGAGACCCAAGCTTGGTACCGAACTCGGATCCACTAGTAACGGCCG
CCAGTGTGCTGGAATTCGGCTTGGGGATATCCACCATGAGCGTGCTGACCCCCCTGCTGCTGAGGGGCCT
GACCGGCAGCGCCAGGAGGCTGCCCGTGCCCAGGGCCAAGATCCACAGCCTGGGCGACCCCCCCGTGGCC
ACCAGATCTGAAAGCATCAATTTCGTGAGCTGGGGCGGTAGCACCCAGGATGCGCAGAAGCAGGCCTGGG
CCGACCCGTTCAGCAAGGCCAGCGGCATTACCGTGGTCCAGGATGGGCCCACCGACTACGGCAAACTCAA
GGCCATGGTCGAAAGCGGCAACGTGCAGTGGGACGTGGTGGATGTAGAGGCCGACTTCGCCTTGCGCGCC
GCCGCCGAAGGCCTGCTCGAACCCCTGGATTTCTCGGTGATCCAGCGCGACAAGATCGACCCGCGCTTCG
TCTCCGACCATGGCGTGGGCTCGTTCCTGTATTCTTTCGTGCTCGGCTACAACGAAGGCAAGCTCGGAGC
CAGCAAGCCCCAGGACTGGACCGCGCTGTTCGACACCAAGACCTACCCCGGCAAACGCGCCCTCCTAAAA
TGGCCGAGCCCTGGCGTGCTCGAACTGGCCCTGCTCGCCGACGGCGTACCGGCCGACAAGCTCTACCCGC
TGGACCTGGACCGCGCCTTCAAGAAACTCGACACCATCAAGAAAGACATCGTCTGGTGGGGCGGCGGTGC
ACAGTCGCAGCAGCTGCTGGCCTCCGGCGAAGTCAGCATGGGCCAGTTCTGGAACGGTCGCATCCACGCC
CTGCAAGAAGACGGCGCGCCAGTGGGCGTGAGCTGGAAGCAGAACCTGGTGATGGCCGACATCCTCGTCG
TGCCTAAAGGCACGAAGAACAAAGCCGCCGCGATGAAGTTCCTGGCCAGTGCCAGCAGCGCCAAAGGCCA
GGACGACTTTTCCGCCCTGACCGCCTATGCTCCAGTGAACATCGACAGTGTGCAGCGCCTCGACCTTGCG
CAGGTCCGGATCACCGCCGACAAGCAGAAGAACGGCATCATGGCGAACTTCAAGATCCGCCACAACGTGG
AGGACGGCAGCGTGCAGCTCGCCGACCACTACCAGCAGAACACCCCCATCGGCGACGGCCCCGTGCTGCT
GCCCGACAACCACTACCTGAGCACCCAGTCCGTGCTGAGCAAAGACCCCAACGAGAAGCGCGATCACATG
GTCCTGCTGGAGTTCGTGACCGCCGCCGGGATCACTCTCGGCATGGACGAGCTGTACAAGGGCGGTACCG
GAGGGAGCATGAGCAAGGGCGAGGAGCTGTTCACCGGGGTGGTGCCCATCCTGGTCGAGCTGGACGGCGA
CGTAAACGGCCACAAGTTCAGCGTGCGCGGCGAGGGCGAGGGCGATGCCACCAACGGCAAGCTGACCCTG
AAGTTCATCTGCACCACCGGCAAGCTGCCCGTGCCCTGGCCCACCCTCGTGACCACCCTGACCTACGGCG
TGCAGTGCTTCAGCCGCTACCCCGACCACATGAAGCAGCACGACTTCTTCAAGTCCGCCATGCCCGAAGG
CTACGTCCAGGAGCGCACCATCAGCTTCAAGGACGACGGCACCTACAAGACCCGCGCCGAGGTGAAGTTC
GAGGGCGACACCCTGGTGAACCGCATCGAGCTGAAGGGCATCGACTTCAAGGAGGACGGCAACATCCTGG
GGCACAAGCTGGAGTACAACTGGAACGCCAACCTGGCACCGAACCTGCCGACCGCCTACGTCAAGGATCA
GATCACCCTCGATTTCGCCTACTGGGCCAAGAACGGTCCGGCCATTGCGACACGGTGGAATGAATGGCTA
GTCAAACTGCAGGTCGACTAGGCGGCCGCTCGAGATCAGCCTCGACTGTGCCTTCTAGTTGCCAGCCATC
TGTTGTTTGCCCCTCCCCCGTGCCTTCCTTGACCCTGGAAGGTGCCACTCCCACTGTCCTTTCCTAATAA
AATGAGGAAATTGCATCGCATTGTCTGAGTAGGTGTCATTCTATTCTGGGGGGTGGGGTGGGGCAGGACA
GCAAGGGGGAGGATTGGGAAGACAATAGCAGGCGTGCTGGGGATGCGGTGGGCTCTATGGCTTCTGAGGC
GGAAAGAACCAGTGGCGGTAATACGGTTATCCACAGAATCAGGGGATAACGCAGGAAAGAACATGTGAGC
AAAAGGCCAGCAAAAGGCCAGGAACCGTAAAAAGGCCGCGTTGCTGGCGTTTTTCCATAGGCTCCGCCCC
CCTGACGAGCATCACAAAAATCGACGCTCAAGTCAGAGGTGGCGAAACCCGACAGGACTATAAAGATACC
AGGCGTTTCCCCCTGGAAGCTCCCTCGTGCGCTCTCCTGTTCCGACCCTGCCGCTTACCGGATACCTGTC
CGCCTTTCTCCCTTCGGGAAGCGTGGCGCTTTCTCATAGCTCACGCTGTAGGTATCTCAGTTCGGTGTAG
GTCGTTCGCTCCAAGCTGGGCTGTGTGCACGAACCCCCCGTTCAGCCCGACCGCTGCGCCTTATCCGGTA
ACTATCGTCTTGAGTCCAACCCGGTAAGACACGACTTATCGCCACTGGCAGCAGCCACTGGTAACAGGAT
TAGCAGAGCGAGGTATGTAGGCGGTGCTACAGAGTTCTTGAAGTGGTGGCCTAACTACGGCTACACTAGA
AGAACAGTATTTGGTATCTGCGCTCTGCTGAAGCCAGTTACCTTCGGAAAAAGAGTTGGTAGCTCTTGAT
CCGGCAAACAAACCACCGCTGGTAGCGGTGGTTTTTTTGTTTGCAAGCAGCAGATTACGCGCAGAAAAAA
AGGATCTCAAGAAGATCCTTTGATCTTTTCTACGGGGTCTGACGCTCAGTGGAACGAAAACTCACGTTAA
GGGATTTTGGTCATGAGATTATCAAAAAGGATCTTCACCTAGATCCTTTTAAATTAAAAATGAAGTTTTA
AATCAATCTAAAGTATATATGAGTAACCTGAGGCTATGGCAGGGCCTGCCGCCCCGACGTTGGCTGCGAG
CCCTGGGCCTTCACCCGAACTTGGGGGGTGGGGTGGGGAAAAGGAAGAAACGCGGGCGTATTGGCCCCAA
TGGGGTCTCGGTGGGGTATCGACAGAGTGCCAGCCCTGGGACCGAACCCCGCGTTTATGAACAAACGACC
CAACACCGTGCGTTTTATTCTGTCTTTTTATTGCCGTCATAGCGCGGGTTCCTTCCGGTATTGTCTCCTT
CCGTGTTTCAGTTAGCCTCCCCCTAGGGTGGGCGAAGAACTCCAGCATGAGATCCCCGCGCTGGAGGATC
ATCCAGCCGGCGTCCCGGAAAACGATTCCGAAGCCCAACCTTTCATAGAAGGCGGCGGTGGAATCGAAAT
CTCGTGATGGCAGGTTGGGCGTCGCTTGGTCGGTCATTTCGAACCCCAGAGTCCCGCTCAGAAGAACTCG
TCAAGAAGGCGATAGAAGGCGATGCGCTGCGAATCGGGAGCGGCGATACCGTAAAGCACGAGGAAGCGGT
CAGCCCATTCGCCGCCAAGCTCTTCAGCAATATCACGGGTAGCCAACGCTATGTCCTGATAGCGGTCCGC
CACACCCAGCCGGCCACAGTCGATGAATCCAGAAAAGCGGCCATTTTCCACCATGATATTCGGCAAGCAG
GCATCGCCATGGGTCACGACGAGATCCTCGCCGTCGGGCTTGCTCGCCTTGAGCCTGGCGAACAGTTCGG
CTGGCGCGAGCCCCTGATGCTCTTCGTCCAGATCATCCTGATCGACAAGACCGGCTTCCATCCGAGTACG
TGCTCGCTCGATGCGATGTTTCGCTTGGTGGTCGAATGGGCAGGTAGCCGGATCAAGCGTATGCAGCCGC
CGCATTGCATCAGCCATGATGGATACTTTCTCGGCAGGAGCAAGGTGAGATGACAGGAGATCCTGCCCCG
GCACTTCGCCCAATAGCAGCCAGTCCCTTCCCGCTTCAGTGACAACGTCGAGCACAGCTGCGCAAGGAAC
GCCCGTCGTGGCCAGCCACGATAGCCGCGCTGCCTCGTCTTGCAGTTCATTCAGGGCACCGGACAGGTCG
GTCTTGACAAAAAGAACCGGGCGCCCCTGCGCTGACAGCCGGAACACGGCGGCATCAGAGCAGCCGATTG
TCTGTTGTGCCCAGTCATAGCCGAATAGCCTCTCCACCCAAGCGGCCGGAGAACCTGCGTGCAATCCATC
TTGTTCAATCATGCGAAACGATCCTCATCCTGTCTCTTGATCGATCTTTGCAAAAGCCTAGGCCTCCAAA
AAAGCCTCCTCACTACTTCTGGAATAGCTCAGAGGCCGGGCCTCGGCCTCTGCATAAATAAAAAAAATTA
GTCAGCCATGGGGCGGAGAATGGGCGGAACTGGGCGGAGTTAGGGGCGGGATGGGCGGAGTTAGGGGCGG
GACTATGGTTGCTGACTAATTGAGATGCTTGCTTTGCATACTTCTGCCTGCTGGGGAGCCTGGGGACTTT
CCACACCTGGTTGCTGACTAATTGAGATGCTTGCTTTGCATACTTCTGCCTGCTGGGGAGCCTGGGGACT
TTCCACACCCTAACTGACACACATTCCACAGCTGGTTCTTTCCGCCTCAGGACTCTTCCTTTTTCAATAA
ATCAATCTAAAGTATATATGAGTAAACTTGGTCTGACAGTTACCAATGCTTAATCAGTGAGGCACCTATC
TCAGCGATCTGTCTATTTCGTTCATCCATAGTTGCCTGACTCCCCGTCGTGTAGATAACTACGATACGGG
AGGGCTTACCATCTGGCCCCAGTGCTGCAATGATACCGCGAGACCCACGCTCACCGGCTCCAGATTTATC
AGCAATAAACCAGCCAGCCGGAAGGGCCGAGCGCAGAAGTGGTCCTGCAACTTTATCCGCCTCCATCCAG
TCTATTAATTGTTGCCGGGAAGCTAGAGTAAGTAGTTCGCCAGTTAATAGTTTGCGCAACGTTGTTGCCA
TTGCTACAGGCATCGTGGTGTCACGCTCGTCGTTTGGTATGGCTTCATTCAGCTCCGGTTCCCAACGATC
AAGGCGAGTTACATGATCCCCCATGTTGTGCAAAAAAGCGGTTAGCTCCTTCGGTCCTCCGATCGTTGTC
AGAAGTAAGTTGGCCGCAGTGTTATCACTCATGGTTATGGCAGCACTGCATAATTCTCTTACTGTCATGC
CATCCGTAAGATGCTTTTCTGTGACTGGTGAGTACTCAACCAAGTCATTCTGAGAATAGTGTATGCGGCG
ACCGAGTTGCTCTTGCCCGGCGTCAATACGGGATAATACCGCGCCACATAGCAGAACTTTAAAAGTGCTC
ATCATTGGAAAACGTTCTTCGGGGCGAAAACTCTCAAGGATCTTACCGCTGTTGAGATCCAGTTCGATGT
AACCCACTCGTGCACCCAACTGATCTTCAGCATCTTTTACTTTCACCAGCGTTTCTGGGTGAGCAAAAAC
AGGAAGGCAAAATGCCGCAAAAAAGGGAATAAGGGCGACACGGAAATGTTGAATACTCATACTCTTCCTT
TTTCAATATTATTGAAGCATTTATCAGGGTTATTGTCTCATGAGCGGATACATATTTGAATGTATTTAGA
AAAATAAACAAATAGGGGTTCCGCGCACATTTCCCCGAAAAGTGCCACCTG
[124 nt withheld, positions 6352-6475]
C
[91 nt withheld, positions 6477-6567]
A
[49 nt withheld, positions 6569-6617]
CCTTTGACGTTGGAGTCCACGTTCTTT
[37 nt withheld, positions 6645-6681]
ACCCTATCTCGGTCTATTCTTTTGATTTATAAGGGATTTTGCCGATTTCGGCCTATTGGTTAAAAAATGA
GCTGATTTAACAAAAATTTAACGCGAATTTTAACAAAATATTAACGCTTACAATTTACG
Features (pLannotate 1.2.2; 18 found; start..end, strand, type, name):
      9..388     +  enhancer       CMV enhancer: human cytomegalovirus immediate early enhancer
    389..589     +  promoter       CMV promoter: human cytomegalovirus (CMV) immediate early promoter
    591..621     +  LTR            5' LTR (truncated) (fragment): truncated 5' long terminal repeat (LTR) from HIV-1
    637..655     +  promoter       T7 promoter: promoter for bacteriophage T7 RNA polymerase
    736..834     +  CDS            COX8A (fragment): COX8A_HUMAN - Also known as COX8, COX8L. Experimental evidence at protein level: Swiss-Prot protein existence level 1. Component of the cytochrome c oxidase, the last enzyme in the mitochondrial electron transport chain which drives oxidative phosphorylation. The respiratory chain contains 3 multisubunit complexes succinate dehydrogenase (complex II, CII), ubiquinol- cytochrome c oxidoreductase (cytochrome b-c1 complex, complex III, CIII) and cytochrome c oxidase (complex IV, CIV), that cooperate to transfer electrons derived from NADH and succinate to molecular oxygen, creating an electrochem
   1675..2400    +  CDS            cEGFP: cEGFP is a basic (constitutively fluorescent) green fluorescent protein published in 2008, derived from Aequorea victoria.
   2566..2677    +  polyA_signal   bGH poly(A) signal: bovine growth hormone polyadenylation signal
   2794..2812    +  promoter       SV40 promoter (fragment): SV40 enhancer and early promoter
   2922..3510    -  rep_origin     ori: high-copy-number ColE1/pMB1/pBR322/pUC origin of replication
   3732..3748    +  polyA_signal   bGH poly(A) signal (fragment): bovine growth hormone polyadenylation signal
   3839..3886    -  polyA_signal   HSV TK poly(A) signal: herpes simplex virus thymidine kinase polyadenylation signal (Cole and Stacy, 1985)
   3945..4097    -  CDS            ble (fragment): BLE_KLEPN - Experimental evidence at protein level: Swiss-Prot protein existence level 1. Binding protein with a strong affinity to the bleomycin family of antibiotics. Binds to CL990; an antimitotic-antibiotic compound. From Klebsiella pneumoniae.
   4118..4912    -  CDS            NeoR/KanR: aminoglycoside phosphotransferase from Tn5; aph(3')-II (or nptII); confers resistance to neomycin, kanamycin, and G418 (Geneticin®)
   4947..5300    -  promoter       SV40 promoter: SV40 enhancer and early promoter
   5302..5319    -  promoter       AmpR promoter (fragment): bla
   5360..6220    -  CDS            AmpR: β-lactamase; bla; confers resistance to ampicillin, carbenicillin, and related antibiotics
   6221..6325    -  promoter       AmpR promoter: bla
   6352..6780    +  rep_origin     f1 ori (sequence partly withheld): f1 bacteriophage origin of replication; arrow indicates direction of (+) strand synthesis
