[The description below was written by a language model from this plasmid's Addgene catalogue record and pLannotate feature annotations shown in this document.]
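Description:
pMito.iGABASnFR.F102Y.Y137L is a mammalian expression plasmid built on the pDisplay backbone that encodes a genetically encoded fluorescent GABA sensor, iGABASnFR, carrying the F102Y and Y137L substitutions. It is maintained in E. coli as a high-copy plasmid through a ColE1/pUC-type origin and selected with ampicillin via the β-lactamase gene. An f1 origin is also present. For selection in mammalian cells, the backbone carries an SV40 promoter driving the Tn5 neomycin/kanamycin phosphotransferase (G418 resistance), followed by a fragment of a bleomycin-resistance gene and an HSV TK polyadenylation signal.

The sensor cassette is driven by the CMV immediate early enhancer and promoter, with a T7 promoter just upstream of the coding region, and ends in a bovine growth hormone polyadenylation signal. The open reading frame begins with a fragment of human COX8A. This fragment lies at the start of the coding region and, together with the "Mito" prefix in the name, suggests that it serves as a mitochondrial targeting presequence, although the record does not state the localisation explicitly. Downstream, the annotation picks up a GFP-derived coding segment (called as cEGFP), which is the fluorescent reporter portion of the sensor. The stretches between the COX8A fragment and the GFP segment, and after it, are not annotated and presumably hold the GABA-binding scaffold, whose origin the record does not give.

The two sequence records (depositor and sequencing-derived) differ by a single nucleotide in length and give essentially the same feature map. The stated purpose is simply GABA sensing, and the effect of the two mutations on sensor properties is not described in the record.
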