Addgene plasmid #112177: pMito.iGABASnFR.F102Y.Y137L
Purpose: GABA Sensor
Depositing lab: Loren Looger. Publication: A genetically encoded fluorescent sensor for in vivo imaging of GABA. Marvin JS, Shimoda Y, Magloire V, Leite M, Kawashima T, Jensen TP, Kolb I, Knott EL, Novak O, Podgorski K, Leidenheimer NJ, Rusakov DA, Ahrens MB, Kullmann DM, Looger LL. Nat Methods. 2019 Aug;16(8):763-770. doi: 10.1038/s41592-019-0471-2. Epub 2019 Jul 15. PubMed 31308547.
Backbone
  Vector backbone: pDisplay
  Vector type: Mammalian Expression
Growth in bacteria
  Bacterial resistance: Ampicillin, 100 μg/mL
  Growth temperature: 37°C
  Growth strain: DH5alpha
  Copy number: High Copy
Gene/Insert
  Gene/Insert name: iGABASnFR.F102Y.Y137L
  Mutation: F102Y.Y137L
  Cloning method: Restriction Enzyme; 5′ cloning site Unknown (unknown if destroyed); 3′ cloning site Unknown (unknown if destroyed)
Terms and licenses: Academic/Nonprofit Terms; Industry Terms: Not Available to Industry
Depositor comments: Please visit https://www.biorxiv.org/content/early/2018/05/14/322578 for bioRxiv preprint.
How to cite: pMito.iGABASnFR.F102Y.Y137L was a gift from Loren Looger (Addgene plasmid # 112177 ; http://n2t.net/addgene:112177 ; RRID:Addgene_112177)
